>Addgene plasmid #112339 | pZNF354C-donor | depositor full sequence | sequence record 211730 | Full Sequence
GACCTGCAGGCATGCAAGCTTGGCGTAATCATGGTCATAGCTGTTTCCTGTGTGAAATTGTTATCCGCTC
ACAATTCCACACAACATACGAGCCGGAAGCATAAAGTGTAAAGCCTGGGGTGCCTAATGAGTGAGCTAAC
TCACATTAATTGCGTTGCGCTCACTGCCCGCTTTCCAGTCGGGAAACCTGTCGTGCCAGCTGCATTAATG
AATCGGCCAACGCGCGGGGAGAGGCGGTTTGCGTATTGGGCGCTCTTCCGCTTCCTCGCTCACTGACTCG
CTGCGCTCGGTCGTTCGGCTGCGGCGAGCGGTATCAGCTCACTCAAAGGCGGTAATACGGTTATCCACAG
AATCAGGGGATAACGCAGGAAAGAACATGTGAGCAAAAGGCCAGCAAAAGGCCAGGAACCGTAAAAAGGC
CGCGTTGCTGGCGTTTTTCCATAGGCTCCGCCCCCCTGACGAGCATCACAAAAATCGACGCTCAAGTCAG
AGGTGGCGAAACCCGACAGGACTATAAAGATACCAGGCGTTTCCCCCTGGAAGCTCCCTCGTGCGCTCTC
CTGTTCCGACCCTGCCGCTTACCGGATACCTGTCCGCCTTTCTCCCTTCGGGAAGCGTGGCGCTTTCTCA
TAGCTCACGCTGTAGGTATCTCAGTTCGGTGTAGGTCGTTCGCTCCAAGCTGGGCTGTGTGCACGAACCC
CCCGTTCAGCCCGACCGCTGCGCCTTATCCGGTAACTATCGTCTTGAGTCCAACCCGGTAAGACACGACT
TATCGCCACTGGCAGCAGCCACTGGTAACAGGATTAGCAGAGCGAGGTATGTAGGCGGTGCTACAGAGTT
CTTGAAGTGGTGGCCTAACTACGGCTACACTAGAAGGACAGTATTTGGTATCTGCGCTCTGCTGAAGCCA
GTTACCTTCGGAAAAAGAGTTGGTAGCTCTTGATCCGGCAAACAAACCACCGCTGGTAGCGGTGGTTTTT
TTGTTTGCAAGCAGCAGATTACGCGCAGAAAAAAAGGATCTCAAGAAGATCCTTTGATCTTTTCTACGGG
GTCTGACGCTCAGTGGAACGAAAACTCACGTTAAGGGATTTTGGTCATGAGATTATCAAAAAGGATCTTC
ACCTAGATCCTTTTAAATTAAAAATGAAGTTTTAAATCAATCTAAAGTATATATGAGTAAACTTGGTCTG
ACAGTTACCAATGCTTAATCAGTGAGGCACCTATCTCAGCGATCTGTCTATTTCGTTCATCCATAGTTGC
CTGACTCCCCGTCGTGTAGATAACTACGATACGGGAGGGCTTACCATCTGGCCCCAGTGCTGCAATGATA
CCGCGAGACCCACGCTCACCGGCTCCAGATTTATCAGCAATAAACCAGCCAGCCGGAAGGGCCGAGCGCA
GAAGTGGTCCTGCAACTTTATCCGCCTCCATCCAGTCTATTAATTGTTGCCGGGAAGCTAGAGTAAGTAG
TTCGCCAGTTAATAGTTTGCGCAACGTTGTTGCCATTGCTACAGGCATCGTGGTGTCACGCTCGTCGTTT
GGTATGGCTTCATTCAGCTCCGGTTCCCAACGATCAAGGCGAGTTACATGATCCCCCATGTTGTGCAAAA
AAGCGGTTAGCTCCTTCGGTCCTCCGATCGTTGTCAGAAGTAAGTTGGCCGCAGTGTTATCACTCATGGT
TATGGCAGCACTGCATAATTCTCTTACTGTCATGCCATCCGTAAGATGCTTTTCTGTGACTGGTGAGTAC
TCAACCAAGTCATTCTGAGAATAGTGTATGCGGCGACCGAGTTGCTCTTGCCCGGCGTCAATACGGGATA
ATACCGCGCCACATAGCAGAACTTTAAAAGTGCTCATCATTGGAAAACGTTCTTCGGGGCGAAAACTCTC
AAGGATCTTACCGCTGTTGAGATCCAGTTCGATGTAACCCACTCGTGCACCCAACTGATCTTCAGCATCT
TTTACTTTCACCAGCGTTTCTGGGTGAGCAAAAACAGGAAGGCAAAATGCCGCAAAAAAGGGAATAAGGG
CGACACGGAAATGTTGAATACTCATACTCTTCCTTTTTCAATATTATTGAAGCATTTATCAGGGTTATTG
TCTCATGAGCGGATACATATTTGAATGTATTTAGAAAAATAAACAAATAGGGGTTCCGCGCACATTTCCC
CGAAAAGTGCCACCTGACGTCTAAGAAACCATTATTATCATGACATTAACCTATAAAAATAGGCGTATCA
CGAGGCCCTTTCGTCTCGCGCGTTTCGGTGATGACGGTGAAAACCTCTGACACATGCAGCTCCCGGAGAC
GGTCACAGCTTGTCTGTAAGCGGATGCCGGGAGCAGACAAGCCCGTCAGGGCGCGTCAGCGGGTGTTGGC
GGGTGTCGGGGCTGGCTTAACTATGCGGCATCAGAGCAGATTGTACTGAGAGTGCACCATATGCGGTGTG
AAATACCGCACAGATGCGTAAGGAGAAAATACCGCATCAGGCGCCATTCGCCATTCAGGCTGCGCAACTG
TTGGGAAGGGCGATCGGTGCGGGCCTCTTCGCTATTACGCCAGCTGGCGAAAGGGGGATGTGCTGCAAGG
CGATTAAGTTGGGTAACGCCAGGGTTTTCCCAGTCACGACGTTGTAAAACGACGGCCAGTGAATTCGAGC
TCGGTACCCCCTCACATCTGTAATGAATGTGGGAAGAGCTTCAAGCAGAATCTGCATCTTATTGAACATC
AGAGAATTCATACAGGTGAGAAACCCTACAAATGTAATGAGTGTGAAAAAACCTTCAGCCACAGATCATC
CCTTCTTTCTCATCAGAGAATTCATACTGGAGAGAAACCTTACAAGTGTAATGAATGTGAGAAGGCATTT
AGCAACAGTTCAACCCTTATCAAACATCTGAGAGTGCATACTGGAGAGAAACCGTATCGATGTAGGGAAT
GTGGTAAAGCCTTTAGCCAGTGTTCAACCCTCACTGTACATCAGAGAATTCATACTGGAGAGAAACTCTA
TAAATGCGGCGAATGTGAGAAGGCCTTCAACTGTAGAGCAAAACTTCACAGGCATCAAAGAATCCATACA
GGTGAGAAACCCTATAAATGTAGTGAGTGTGGGAAGGGATACAGCCAGTTTACATCTCTAGCTGAACATC
AGAGGTTTCATACTGGAGAACAACTGTATACATGCTTGGAATGTGGGAGAACCTTCACACGTATTGTAAC
CCTTATCGAACATCAGCGAATTCACACTGGACAAAAACCTTATCAGTGCAACGAATGTGAGAAAGCCTTC
AACCAGTATTCATCCTTTAATGAACATCGGAAAATTCATACTGGGGAAAAACTTTATACATGTGAGGAAT
GTGGGAAAGCCTTTGGTTGCAAATCTAACCTTTATAGGCATCAGAGAATTCATACTGGAGAGAAACCGTA
TCAGTGTAATCAGTGTGGAAAGGCCTTCAGCCAGTATTCATTTTTAACCGAACATGAGAGGATCCACACT
GGAGAGAAACTGTATAAATGTATGGAATGTGGGAAAGCCTACAGTTACAGATCAAACCTTTGTAGACACA
AAAAAGTTCACACGAAAGAGAAACTCTATAAGTGGAAGGAATATGGGAAACCTTTCATCTGCAGCTCCTC
ACTTACCCAGTATCAGAGATTTTTTAAAGGAGATAAAGCCTATGAGGTTGGGATTCCAACTACTGCAAGC
GAGAATCTTTATTTTCAGGGCGCCGCCAAATTCAAAGAAACCGCTGCTGCTAAATTCGAACGCCAGCACA
TGGACAGCGGAGGTGGAGGTTCGAGCGGTCCCTCGGGTTCGTCGAGCCTGGAAGTTCTGTTCCAGGGGCC
CCTGTCGTCGAGCGGTCCCTCGGGTTCGATGGTGAGCAAAGGCGAGGAGCTGTTCACCGGGGTGGTGCCC
ATCCTGGTCGAGCTGGACGGCGACGTAAACGGCCACAAGTTCAGCGTGTCCGGCGAGGGCGAGGGCGATG
CCACCTACGGCAAGCTGACCCTGAAGTTCATCTGCACCACCGGCAAGCTGCCCGTGCCCTGGCCCACCCT
CGTGACCACCCTGACCTACGGCGTGCAGTGCTTCAGCCGCTACCCCGACCACATGAAGCAGCACGACTTC
TTCAAGTCCGCCATGCCCGAAGGCTACGTCCAGGAGCGCACCATCTTCTTCAAGGACGACGGCAACTACA
AGACCCGCGCCGAGGTGAAGTTCGAGGGCGACACCCTGGTGAACCGCATCGAGCTGAAGGGCATCGACTT
CAAGGAGGACGGCAACATCCTGGGGCACAAGCTGGAGTACAACTACAACAGCCACAACGTCTATATCATG
GCCGACAAGCAGAAGAACGGCATCAAGGTGAACTTCAAGATCCGCCACAACATCGAGGACGGCAGCGTGC
AGCTCGCCGACCACTACCAGCAGAACACCCCCATCGGCGACGGCCCCGTGCTGCTGCCCGACAACCACTA
CCTGAGCACCCAGTCCGCCCTGAGCAAAGACCCCAACGAGAAGCGCGATCACATGGTCCTTAAGGAGTTC
GTGACCGCCGCCGGGATCACTCTCGGCATGGACGAGCTGTACAAGTAATGATCTAGAGTCGAGTTAATTA
AGAATTCCGCCCCCCCCCCTCTCCCTCCCCCCCCCTAACGTTACTGGCCGAAGCCGCTTGGAATAAGGCC
GGTGTGCGTTTGTCTATATGTTATTTTCCACCATATTGCCGTCTTTTGGCAATGTGAGGGCCCGGAAACC
TGGCCCTGTCTTCTTGACGAGCATTCCTAGGGGTCTTTCCCCTCTCGCCAAAGGAATGCAGGGTCTGTTG
AATGTCGTGAAGGAAGCAGTTCCTCTGGAAGCTTCTTGAAGACAAACAACGTCTGTAGCGACCCTTTGCA
GGCAGCGGAACCCCCCACCTGGCGACAGGTGCCTCTGCGGCCAAAAGCCACGTGTATAAGATACACCTGC
AAAGGCGGCACAACCCCAGTGCCACGTTGTGAGTTGGATAGTTGTGGAAAGAGTCAAATGGCTCTCCTCA
AGCGTATTCAACAAGGGGCTGAAGGATGCCCAGAAGGTACCCCATTGTATGGGATCTGATCTGGGGCCTC
GGTGCACATGCTTTACATGTGTTTAGTCGAGGTTAAAAAAACGTCTAGGCCCCCCGAACCACGGGGACGT
GGTTTTCCTTTGAAAAACACGATGATAATATGGCCACAACCTGTTACATTGCACAAGATAAAAATATATC
ATCACGAACAGTAAAACTGTCTGCTTACATAAACAGTAATACAAGGGGTGTTATGGGATCGGCCATTGAA
CAAGATGGATTGCACGCAGGTTCTCCGGCCGCTTGGGTGGAGAGGCTATTCGGCTATGACTGGGCACAAC
AGACAATCGGCTGCTCTGATGCCGCCGTGTTCCGGCTGTCAGCGCAGGGGCGCCCGGTTCTTTTTGTCAA
GACCGACCTGTCCGGTGCCCTGAATGAACTGCAGGACGAGGCAGCGCGGCTATCGTGGCTGGCCACGACG
GGCGTTCCTTGCGCAGCTGTGCTCGACGTTGTCACTGAAGCGGGAAGGGACTGGCTGCTATTGGGCGAAG
TGCCGGGGCAGGATCTCCTGTCATCTCACCTTGCTCCTGCCGAGAAAGTATCCATCATGGCTGATGCAAT
GCGGCGGCTGCATACGCTTGATCCGGCTACCTGCCCATTCGACCACCAAGCGAAACATCGCATCGAGCGA
GCACGTACTCGGATGGAAGCCGGTCTTGTCGATCAGGATGATCTGGACGAAGAGCATCAGGGGCTCGCGC
CAGCCGAACTGTTCGCCAGGCTCAAGGCGCGCATGCCCGACGGCGAGGATCTCGTCGTGACCCATGGCGA
TGCCTGCTTGCCGAATATCATGGTGGAAAATGGCCGCTTTTCTGGATTCATCGACTGTGGCCGGCTGGGT
GTGGCGGACCGCTATCAGGACATAGCGTTGGCTACCCGTGATATTGCTGAAGAGCTTGGCGGCGAATGGG
CTGACCGCTTCCTCGTGCTTTACGGTATCGCCGCTCCCGATTCGCAGCGCATCGCCTTCTATCGCCTTCT
TGACGAGTTCTTCTGAGTCTAGTTCATCTCTCAAATAATCCAAGACTTCTCACTGGGGAATAAGGGAATA
ATAAATAGGGTACAAACTCCTAATAGATTTGTCTTTTTTACTTCTCCTGAAGGAAATATGTTAGTTGCCA
CTAAGTCATGATAAAATTGATCAGTGAGACTATGAAGAGCACTGACTTGTTAAATTTTAAAAGAACCATA
AATTCTAAGGTATCTAAAAACCTATGAGTATTTAATTCATAGAAAAAATGTAAAAGGTCTTTTTAAAAAT
CATGAAAAATAGTTGAATATACATTTTGTTTCTCTCATAAGACCATATTCCCTTTAAAAGAGTAAGCTTC
AATATGTGAATTTTCTTTTAAAAACAGTCACTGAGTTAATAATGTAAATAAGTGTGTGGCCTTCTTTAAA
ATAGCTGGCTAACATAGGAGGCACTTCTTTTCATAAAGAGAAGCTAAACATAAAAAGGAATTTTAAATTT
AACTCTTCACATGGAAATAATAAAGCTCTTTATATGAGCTGTCCCACCAGCAACTTATATATGTAAACAT
ACATATATACACATATGCATGTGTGTGTGTAAACATAAAAGTCCTTTATTATTAAAAAATGTAGTTTTAT
TGATTTAGAATTTAGTTCTTAAAATCTTGCCCAAAGGTAGACTCTCTTTCTTTTACTTTCTTCCATTATT
TCTTAAATTGATGTGGTTTTATATAACTGAACAGAGTACTATTACAGTACCGTAGAAGGCGGATTAACTG
AAGCAGCTGGAAAGACTGTCAAGCACATACTTTGTTATCTGTTGCAGAAGGGATGTATTTGGCAGAATCT
CAGGCTGCATGTCTGGTAGCTCATTAGAGCCAGGAGAGATTTTAGTTTAATTATAGCCTTTCATTGTACT
AACGAAGGATTTGAACTTAGTGAACAGAGTCAAGACTAGAATCTAGGTCTTTGGTTCTGGTGTTTTGTGA
TCATTATAGGCTCGTTTCCAACCTGAGGTCCCAAGAGTACTATTTGTTTTGTAGCCTGGTTAGACATAGT
TGCAGTAATTTAAAGTTACTGTGTTATCTTTAAGGGCTTCCTCTCACCTTAATC
Features (pLannotate 1.2.2; 17 found; start..end, strand, type, name):
     58..74      -  protein_bind   lac operator: The lac repressor binds to the lac operator to inhibit transcription in E. coli. This inhibition can be relieved by adding lactose or isopropyl-β-D-thiogalactopyranoside (IPTG). lac repressor encoded by lacI
     82..112     -  promoter       lac promoter: promoter for the E. coli lac operon
    127..148     -  protein_bind   CAP binding site: CAP binding activates transcription in the presence of cAMP. E. coli catabolite activator protein
    161..253     -  CDS            lacI (fragment): lac repressor; lacI; The lac repressor binds to the lac operator to inhibit transcription in E. coli. This inhibition can be relieved by adding lactose or isopropyl-β-D-thiogalactopyranoside (IPTG).
    436..1024    -  rep_origin     ori: high-copy-number ColE1/pMB1/pBR322/pUC origin of replication
   1195..2055    -  CDS            AmpR: β-lactamase; bla; confers resistance to ampicillin, carbenicillin, and related antibiotics
   2056..2160    -  promoter       AmpR promoter: bla
   2255..2290    +  CDS            rop (fragment): Rop protein, which maintains plasmids at low copy number; rop
   2392..2491    +  misc_feature   bom (fragment): basis of mobility region from pBR322
   2497..2654    -  CDS            lacZα (fragment): LacZα fragment of β-galactosidase; lacZ fragment
   2670..2756    +  CDS            ZNF787 (fragment): ZN787_HUMAN - Experimental evidence at protein level: Swiss-Prot protein existence level 1. May be involved in transcriptional regulation. From Homo sapiens (Human).
   3710..3730    +  CDS            capTEV™ (fragment): composite tag for in vivo biotinylation, TEV protease cleavage, and 6xHis tagging
   3744..3788    +  CDS            S-Tag: affinity and epitope tag derived from pancreatic ribonuclease A
   3879..4598    +  CDS            EGFP: the original enhanced GFP (Yang et al., 1996) mammalian codon-optimized
   4636..5221    +  misc_feature   IRES2: internal ribosome entry site (IRES) of the encephalomyocarditis virus (EMCV)
   5303..6106    +  CDS            NeoR/KanR: aminoglycoside phosphotransferase from Tn5; aph(3')-II (or nptII); confers resistance to neomycin, kanamycin, and G418 (Geneticin®)
   7193..21      +  misc_feature   MCS (fragment) (across the origin): pUC18/19 multiple cloning site
