>Addgene plasmid #112339 | pZNF354C-donor | addgene full sequence | sequence record 228576 | Addgene Partial NGS Result
GACCTGCAGGCATGCAAGCTTGGCGTAATCATGGTCATAGCTGTTTCCTGTGTGAAATTGTTATCCGCTC
ACAATTCCACACAACATACGAGCCGGAAGCATAAAGTGTAAAGCCTGGGGTGCCTAATGAGTGAGCTAAC
TCACATTAATTGCGTTGCGCTCACTGCCCGCTTTCCAGTCGGGAAACCTGTCGTGCCAGCTGCATTAATG
AATCGGCCAACGCGCGGGGAGAGGCGGTTTGCGTATTGGGCGCTCTTCCGCTTCCTCGCTCACTGACTCG
CTGCGCTCGGTCGTTCGGCTGCGGCGAGCGGTATCAGCTCACTCAAAGGCGGTAATACGGTTATCCACAG
AATCAGGGGATAACGCAGGAAAGAACATGTGAGCAAAAGGCCAGCAAAAGGCCAGGAACCGTAAAAAGGC
CGCGTTGCTGGCGTTTTTCCATAGGCTCCGCCCCCCTGACGAGCATCACAAAAATCGACGCTCAAGTCAG
AGGTGGCGAAACCCGACAGGACTATAAAGATACCAGGCGTTTCCCCCTGGAAGCTCCCTCGTGCGCTCTC
CTGTTCCGACCCTGCCGCTTACCGGATACCTGTCCGCCTTTCTCCCTTCGGGAAGCGTGGCGCTTTCTCA
TAGCTCACGCTGTAGGTATCTCAGTTCGGTGTAGGTCGTTCGCTCCAAGCTGGGCTGTGTGCACGAACCC
CCCGTTCAGCCCGACCGCTGCGCCTTATCCGGTAACTATCGTCTTGAGTCCAACCCGGTAAGACACGACT
TATCGCCACTGGCAGCAGCCACTGGTAACAGGATTAGCAGAGCGAGGTATGTAGGCGGTGCTACAGAGTT
CTTGAAGTGGTGGCCTAACTACGGCTACACTAGAAGAACAGTATTTGGTATCTGCGCTCTGCTGAAGCCA
GTTACCTTCGGAAAAAGAGTTGGTAGCTCTTGATCCGGCAAACAAACCACCGCTGGTAGCGGTGGTTTTT
TTGTTTGCAAGCAGCAGATTACGCGCAGAAAAAAAGGATCTCAAGAAGATCCTTTGATCTTTTCTACGGG
GTCTGACGCTCAGTGGAACGAAAACTCACGTTAAGGGATTTTGGTCATGAGATTATCAAAAAGGATCTTC
ACCTAGATCCTTTTAAATTAAAAATGAAGTTTTAAATCAATCTAAAGTATATATGAGTAAACTTGGTCTG
ACAGTTACCAATGCTTAATCAGTGAGGCACCTATCTCAGCGATCTGTCTATTTCGTTCATCCATAGTTGC
CTGACTCCCCGTCGTGTAGATAACTACGATACGGGAGGGCTTACCATCTGGCCCCAGTGCTGCAATGATA
CCGCGAGACCCACGCTCACCGGCTCCAGATTTATCAGCAATAAACCAGCCAGCCGGAAGGGCCGAGCGCA
GAAGTGGTCCTGCAACTTTATCCGCCTCCATCCAGTCTATTAATTGTTGCCGGGAAGCTAGAGTAAGTAG
TTCGCCAGTTAATAGTTTGCGCAACGTTGTTGCCATTGCTACAGGCATCGTGGTGTCACGCTCGTCGTTT
GGTATGGCTTCATTCAGCTCCGGTTCCCAACGATCAAGGCGAGTTACATGATCCCCCATGTTGTGCAAAA
AAGCGGTTAGCTCCTTCGGTCCTCCGATCGTTGTCAGAAGTAAGTTGGCCGCAGTGTTATCACTCATGGT
TATGGCAGCACTGCATAATTCTCTTACTGTCATGCCATCCGTAAGATGCTTTTCTGTGACTGGTGAGTAC
TCAACCAAGTCATTCTGAGAATAGTGTATGCGGCGACCGAGTTGCTCTTGCCCGGCGTCAATACGGGATA
ATACCGCGCCACATAGCAGAACTTTAAAAGTGCTCATCATTGGAAAACGTTCTTCGGGGCGAAAACTCTC
AAGGATCTTACCGCTGTTGAGATCCAGTTCGATGTAACCCACTCGTGCACCCAACTGATCTTCAGCATCT
TTTACTTTCACCAGCGTTTCTGGGTGAGCAAAAACAGGAAGGCAAAATGCCGCAAAAAAGGGAATAAGGG
CGACACGGAAATGTTGAATACTCATACTCTTCCTTTTTCAATATTATTGAAGCATTTATCAGGGTTATTG
TCTCATGAGCGGATACATATTTGAATGTATTTAGAAAAATAAACAAATAGGGGTTCCGCGCACATTTCCC
CGAAAAGTGCCACCTGACGTCTAAGAAACCATTATTATCATGACATTAACCTATAAAAATAGGCGTATCA
CGAGGCCCTTTCGTCTCGCGCGTTTCGGTGATGACGGTGAAAACCTCTGACACATGCAGCTCCCGGAGAC
GGTCACAGCTTGTCTGTAAGCGGATGCCGGGAGCAGACAAGCCCGTCAGGGCGCGTCAGCGGGTGTTGGC
GGGTGTCGGGGCTGGCTTAACTATGCGGCATCAGAGCAGATTGTACTGAGAGTGCACCATATGCGGTGTG
AAATACCGCACAGATGCGTAAGGAGAAAATACCGCATCAGGCGCCATTCGCCATTCAGGCTGCGCAACTG
TTGGGAAGGGCGATCGGTGCGGGCCTCTTCGCTATTACGCCAGCTGGCGAAAGGGGGATGTGCTGCAAGG
CGATTAAGTTGGGTAACGCCAGGGTTTTCCCAGTCACGACGTTGTAAAACGACGGCCAGTGAATTCGAGC
TCGGTACCCCCTCACATCTGTAATGAATGTGGGAAGAGCTTCAAGCAGAATCTGCATCTTATTGAACATC
AGAGAATTCATACAGGTGAGAAACCCTACAAATGTAATGAGTGTGAAAAAACCTTCAGCCACAGATCATC
CCTTCTTTCTCATCAGAGAATTCATACTGGAGAGAAACCTTACAAGTGTAATGAATGTGAGAAGGCATTT
AGCAACAGTTCAACCCTTATCAAACATCTGAGAGTGCATACTGGAGAGAAACCGTATCGATGTAGGGAAT
GTGGTAAAGCCTTTAGCCAGTGTTCAACCCTCACTGTACATCAGAGAATTCATACTGGAGAGAAACTCTA
TAAATGCGGCGAATGTGAGAAGGCCTTCAACTGTAGAGCAAAACTTCACAGGCATCAAAGAATCCATACA
GGTGAGAAACCCTATAAATGTAGTGAGTGTGGGAAGGGATACAGCCAGTTTACATCTCTAGCTGAACATC
AGAGGTTTCATACTGGAGAACAACTGTATACATGCTTGGAATGTGGGAGAACCTTCACACGTATTGTAAC
CCTTATCGAACATCAGCGAATTCACACTGGACAAAAACCTTATCAGTGCAACGAATGTGAGAAAGCCTTC
AACCAGTATTCATCCTTTAATGAACATCGGAAAATTCATACTGGGGAAAAACTTTATACATGTGAGGAAT
GTGGGAAAGCCTTTGGTTGCAAATCTAACCTTTATAGGCATCAGAGAATTCATACTGGAGAGAAACCGTA
TCAGTGTAATCAGTGTGGAAAGGCCTTCAGCCAGTATTCATTTTTAACCGAACATGAGAGGATCCACACT
GGAGAGAAACTGTATAAATGTATGGAATGTGGGAAAGCCTACAGTTACAGATCAAACCTTTGTAGACACA
AAAAAGTTCACACGAAAGAGAAACTCTATAAGTGGAAGGAATATGGGAAACCTTTCATCTGCAGCTCCTC
ACTTACCCAGTATCAGAGATTTTTTAAAGGAGATAAAGCCTATGAGGTCGGGATTCCAACTACTGCAAGC
GAGAATCTTTATTTTCAGGGCGCCGCCAAATTCAAAGAAACCGCTGCTGCTAAATTCGAACGCCAGCACA
TGGACAGCGGAGGTGGAGGTTCGAGCGGTCCCTCGGGTTCGTCGAGCCTGGAAGTTCTGTTCCAGGGGCC
CCTGTCGTCGAGCGGTCCCTCGGGTTCGATGGTGAGCAAAGGCGAGGAGCTGTTCACCGGGGTGGTGCCC
ATCCTGGTCGAGCTGGACGGCGACGTAAACGGCCACAAGTTCAGCGTGTCCGGCGAGGGCGAGGGCGATG
CCACCTACGGCAAGCTGACCCTGAAGTTCATCTGCACCACCGGCAAGCTGCCCGTGCCCTGGCCCACCCT
CGTGACCACCCTGACCTACGGCGTGCAGTGCTTCAGCCGCTACCCCGACCACATGAAGCAGCACGACTTC
TTCAAGTCCGCCATGCCCGAAGGCTACGTCCAGGAGCGCACCATCTTCTTCAAGGACGACGGCAACTACA
AGACCCGCGCCGAGGTGAAGTTCGAGGGCGACACCCTGGTGAACCGCATCGAGCTGAAGGGCATCGACTT
CAAGGAGGACGGCAACATCCTGGGGCACAAGCTGGAGTACAACTACAACAGCCACAACGTCTATATCATG
GCCGACAAGCAGAAGAACGGCATCAAGGTGAACTTCAAGATCCGCCACAACATCGAGGACGGCAGCGTGC
AGCTCGCCGACCACTACCAGCAGAACACCCCCATCGGCGACGGCCCCGTGCTGCTGCCCGACAACCACTA
CCTGAGCACCCAGTCCGCCCTGAGCAAAGACCCCAACGAGAAGCGCGATCACATGGTCCTTAAGGAGTTC
GTGACCGCCGCCGGGATCACTCTCGGCATGGACGAGCTGTACAAGTAATGATCTAGAGTCGAGTTAATTA
AGAATTCCGCCCCCCCCCCTCTCCCTCCCCCCCCCTAACGTTACTGGCCGAAGCCGCTTGGAATAAGGCC
GGTGTGCGTTTGTCTATATGTTATTTTCCACCATATTGCCGTCTTTTGGCAATGTGAGGGCCCGGAAACC
TGGCCCTGTCTTCTTGACGAGCATTCCTAGGGGTCTTTCCCCTCTCGCCAAAGGAATGCAGGGTCTGTTG
AATGTCGTGAAGGAAGCAGTTCCTCTGGAAGCTTCTTGAAGACAAACAACGTCTGTAGCGACCCTTTGCA
GGCAGCGGAACCCCCCACCTGGCGACAGGTGCCTCTGCGGCCAAAAGCCACGTGTATAAGATACACCTGC
AAAGGCGGCACAACCCCAGTGCCACGTTGTGAGTTGGATAGTTGTGGAAAGAGTCAAATGGCTCTCCTCA
AGCGTATTCAACAAGGGGCTGAAGGATGCCCAGAAGGTACCCCATTGTATGGGATCTGATCTGGGGCCTC
GGTGCACATGCTTTACATGTGTTTAGTCGAGGTTAAAAAAACGTCTAGGCCCCCCGAACCACGGGGACGT
GGTTTTCCTTTGAAAAACACGATGATAATATGGCCACAACCTGTTACATTGCACAAGATAAAAATATATC
ATCACGAACAGTAAAACTGTCTGCTTACATAAACAGTAATACAAGGGGTGTTATGGGATCGGCCATTGAA
CAAGATGGATTGCACGCAGGTTCTCCGGCCGCTTGGGTGGAGAGGCTATTCGGCTATGACTGGGCACAAC
AGACAATCGGCTGCTCTGATGCCGCCGTGTTCCGGCTGTCAGCGCAGGGGCGCCCGGTTCTTTTTGTCAA
GACCGACCTGTCCGGTGCCCTGAATGAACTGCAGGACGAGGCAGCGCGGCTATCGTGGCTGGCCACGACG
GGCGTTCCTTGCGCAGCTGTGCTCGACGTTGTCACTGAAGCGGGAAGGGACTGGCTGCTATTGGGCGAAG
TGCCGGGGCAGGATCTCCTGTCATCTCACCTTGCTCCTGCCGAGAAAGTATCCATCATGGCTGATGCAAT
GCGGCGGCTGCATACGCTTGATCCGGCTACCTGCCCATTCGACCACCAAGCGAAACATCGCATCGAGCGA
GCACGTACTCGGATGGAAGCCGGTCTTGTCGATCAGGATGATCTGGACGAAGAGCATCAGGGGCTCGCGC
CAGCCGAACTGTTCGCCAGGCTCAAGGCGCGCATGCCCGACGGCGAGGATCTCGTCGTGACCCATGGCGA
TGCCTGCTTGCCGAATATCATGGTGGAAAATGGCCGCTTTTCTGGATTCATCGACTGTGGCCGGCTGGGT
GTGGCGGACCGCTATCAGGACATAGCGTTGGCTACCCGTGATATTGCTGAAGAGCTTGGCGGCGAATGGG
CTGACCGCTTCCTCGTGCTTTACGGTATCGCCGCTCCCGATTCGCAGCGCATCGCCTTCTATCGCCTTCT
TGACGAGTTCTTCTGAGTCTAGTTCATCTCTCAAATAATCCAAGACTTCTCACTGGGGAATAAGGGAATA
ATAAATAGGGTACAAACTCCTAATAGATTTGTCTTTTTTACTTCTCCTGAAGGAAATATGTTAGTTGCCA
CTAAGTCATGATAAAATTGATCAGTGAGACTATGAAGAGCACTGACTTGTTAAATTTTAAAAGAACCATA
AATTCTAAGGTATCTAAAAACCTATGAGTATTTAATTCATAGAAAAAATGTAAAAGGTCTTTTTAAAAAT
CATGAAAAATAGTTGAATATACATTTTGTTTCTCTCATAAGACCATATTCCCTTTAAAAGAGTAAGCTTC
AATATGTGAATTTTCTTTTAAAAACAGTCACTGAGTTAATAATGTAAATAAGTGTGTGGCCTTCTTTAAA
ATAGCTGGCTAACATAGGAGGCACTTCTTTTCATAAAGAGAAGCTAAACATAAAAAGGAATTTTAAATTT
AACTCTTCACATGGAAATAATAAAGCTCTTTATATGAGCTGTCCCACCAGCAACTTATATATGTAAACAT
ACATATATACACATATGCATGTGTGTGTGTAAACATAAAAGTCCTTTATTATTAAAAAATGTAGTTTTAT
TGATTTAGAATTTAGTTCTTAAAATCTTGCCCAAAGGTAGACTCTCTTTCTTTTACTTTCTTCCATTATT
TCTTAAATTGATGTGGTTTTATATAACTGAACAGAGTACTATTACAGTACCGTAGAAGGCGGATTAACTG
AAGCAGCTGGAAAGACTGTCAAGCACATACTTTGTTATCTGTTGCAGAAGGGATGTATTTGGCAGAATCT
CAGGCTGCATGTCTGGTAGCTCATTAGAGCCAGGAGAGATTTTAGTTTAATTATAGCCTTTCATTGTACT
AACGAAGGATTTGAACTTAGTGAACAGAGTCAAGACTAGAATCTAGGTCTTTGGTTCTGGTGTTTTGTGA
TCATTATAGGCTCGTTTCCAACCTGAGGTCCCAAGAGTACTATTTGTTTTGTAGCCTGGTTAGACATAGT
TGCAGTAATTTAAAGTTACTGTGTTATCTTTAAGGGCTTCCTCTCACCTTAATC
Features (pLannotate 1.2.2; 17 found; start..end, strand, type, name):
     58..74      -  protein_bind   lac operator: The lac repressor binds to the lac operator to inhibit transcription in E. coli. This inhibition can be relieved by adding lactose or isopropyl-β-D-thiogalactopyranoside (IPTG). lac repressor encoded by lacI
     82..112     -  promoter       lac promoter: promoter for the E. coli lac operon
    127..148     -  protein_bind   CAP binding site: CAP binding activates transcription in the presence of cAMP. E. coli catabolite activator protein
    161..253     -  CDS            lacI (fragment): lac repressor; lacI; The lac repressor binds to the lac operator to inhibit transcription in E. coli. This inhibition can be relieved by adding lactose or isopropyl-β-D-thiogalactopyranoside (IPTG).
    436..1024    -  rep_origin     ori: high-copy-number ColE1/pMB1/pBR322/pUC origin of replication
   1195..2055    -  CDS            AmpR: β-lactamase; bla; confers resistance to ampicillin, carbenicillin, and related antibiotics
   2056..2160    -  promoter       AmpR promoter: bla
   2255..2290    +  CDS            rop (fragment): Rop protein, which maintains plasmids at low copy number; rop
   2392..2491    +  misc_feature   bom (fragment): basis of mobility region from pBR322
   2497..2654    -  CDS            lacZα (fragment): LacZα fragment of β-galactosidase; lacZ fragment
   2670..2756    +  CDS            ZNF787 (fragment): ZN787_HUMAN - Experimental evidence at protein level: Swiss-Prot protein existence level 1. May be involved in transcriptional regulation. From Homo sapiens (Human).
   3710..3730    +  CDS            capTEV™ (fragment): composite tag for in vivo biotinylation, TEV protease cleavage, and 6xHis tagging
   3744..3788    +  CDS            S-Tag: affinity and epitope tag derived from pancreatic ribonuclease A
   3879..4598    +  CDS            EGFP: the original enhanced GFP (Yang et al., 1996) mammalian codon-optimized
   4636..5221    +  misc_feature   IRES2: internal ribosome entry site (IRES) of the encephalomyocarditis virus (EMCV)
   5303..6106    +  CDS            NeoR/KanR: aminoglycoside phosphotransferase from Tn5; aph(3')-II (or nptII); confers resistance to neomycin, kanamycin, and G418 (Geneticin®)
   7193..21      +  misc_feature   MCS (fragment) (across the origin): pUC18/19 multiple cloning site
