[The description below was written by a language model from this plasmid's Addgene catalogue record and pLannotate feature annotations shown in this document.]
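Description:
pZNF354C-donor is a homology-directed repair template built on the high-copy pUC19 backbone, designed to knock a GFP tag into the endogenous human ZNF354C (KID3) transcription factor gene by CRISPR editing. It is propagated in E. coli using the pUC/ColE1-type origin and ampicillin selection through the β-lactamase gene. Remnants of the pUC19 lac promoter/operator, lacZα and multiple cloning site flank the insert, which was assembled by Gibson cloning. The plasmid carries no nuclease or guide RNA and, according to the depositor, is meant to be paired with a companion guide plasmid, pZNF354C.1.0-gDNA.

The payload is an EGFP-IRES-Neo cassette placed between ZNF354C homology arms amplified from K562 cells. The feature table places a short TEV-site/His-type tag fragment and an S-Tag just upstream of EGFP, suggesting a composite linker and affinity tag fused to the fluorescent protein. EGFP is followed by an EMCV IRES2 and the Tn5 neomycin phosphotransferase gene. No mammalian promoter is annotated in the cassette, which fits a design where EGFP is read in frame with ZNF354C from the native locus after integration. The IRES would then allow NeoR translation from the same transcript, so that G418 resistance enriches for correctly targeted cells. The unannotated stretches on either side of the cassette presumably correspond to the homology arms, and the short "ZNF787" hit there is most likely a zinc-finger sequence similarity rather than a separate gene. The record does not state which terminus of the protein is tagged. The sequence is listed as a partial NGS result, so the annotation may be incomplete. Endogenously tagged lines of this kind are typically used for localisation, pull-down or chromatin-binding studies using the GFP tag.
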