Addgene plasmid #112339: pZNF354C-donor
Purpose: CRISPR donor plasmid to tag human transcription factor ZNF354C with GFP
Depositing lab: Kevin White. Depositing organization: University of Chicago.
Backbone
  Vector backbone: pUC19
  Vector type: CRISPR
Growth in bacteria
  Bacterial resistance: Ampicillin, 100 μg/mL
  Growth temperature: 37°C
  Growth strain: DH5alpha
  Copy number: High Copy
Gene/Insert
  Gene/Insert name: ZNF354C homology arms flanking EGFP-IRES-Neo cassette
  Species: H. sapiens (human)
  Entrez Gene: ZNF354C (a.k.a. KID3)
  Cloning method: Gibson Cloning
  Sequencing primers: 5′ M13pUC-fwd; 3′ M13pUC-rev
Terms and licenses: Academic/Nonprofit Terms; Industry Terms: Not Available to Industry
Depositor comments: Cloning source: K562. Use with plasmid pZNF354C.1.0-gDNA.
How to cite: pZNF354C-donor was a gift from Kevin White (Addgene plasmid # 112339 ; http://n2t.net/addgene:112339 ; RRID:Addgene_112339)
